>Addgene plasmid #182584 | pGWT35S-TIM21(1–50)-Citrine | addgene full sequence | sequence record 361290 | Addgene NGS Result
ATGCCGTTCTTCTGCTTGTCGGCCATGATATAGACGTTGTGGCTGTTGTAGTTGTACTCCAGCTTGTGCC
CCAGGATGTTGCCGTCCTCCTTGAAGTCGATGCCCTTCAGCTCGATGCGGTTCACCAGGGTGTCGCCCTC
GAACTTCACCTCGGCGCGGGTCTTGTAGTTGCCGTCGTCCTTGAAGAAGATGGTGCGCTCCTGGACGTAG
CCTTCGGGCATGGCGGACTTGAAGAAGTCGTGCTGCTTCATGTGGTCGGGGTAGCGGGCGAAGCACATCA
GGCCGTAGCCGAAGGTGGTCACGAGGGTGGGCCAGGGCACGGGCAGCTTGCCGGTGGTGCAGATGAACTT
CAGGGTCAGCTTGCCGTAGGTGGCATCGCCCTCGCCCTCGCCGGACACGCTGAACTTGTGGCCGTTTACG
TCGCCGTCCAGCTCGACCAGGATGGGCACCACCCCGGTGAACAGCTCCTCGCCCTTGCTCACCATCTTTG
AAAGAAATGAGTTGCTAAAAACCCTCTTGGACGATTTTGGGATTCCGGAACAAGGTTGTGTAGCGGAGGA
AAACGACGCCAGTTTCGATTTTGATTGGCGGCCGATGGCTATCGCTGATCTCCTTAAAAGATTCATCATC
ATCATGGAGCCTGCTTTTTTGTACAAACTTGTGGAGCCTCCTGAGCCTCCAAGCTTGGTACCGAGCTCGA
ATTCTGTAATTGTAAATAGTAATTGTAATGTTGTTTGTTGTTTGTTGTTGTTGGTAATTGTTGAAGGATC
TCAAGAAGCCTGTCCTCTCCAAATGAAATGAACTTCCTTATATAGAGGAAGGGTCTTGCGAAGGATAGTG
GGATTGTGCGTCATCCCTTACGTCAGTGGAGATATCACATCAATCCACTTGCTTTGAAGACGTGGTTGGA
ACGTCTTCTTTTTCCACGATGTTCCTCGTGGGTGGGGGTCCATCTTTGGGACCACTGTCGGTAGAGGCAT
CTTGAACGATAGCCTTTCCTTTATCGCAATGATGGCATTTGTAGGAGCCACCTTCCTTTTCTACTGTCCT
TTCGATAAGTGACAGATAGCTGGGCAATGGAATCCGAGGAGGTTTCCCGATATTACCCTTTGTTGAAAAG
TCTCAATAGCCCTCGGTCTTCTGAGCCCGGGAGATCTGGCCTCGAGATCCCGGGTACCGAGCTCGAATTC
TGCGGCCGCGCCCTATAGTGAGTCGTATTACACTAGCTCACTGGCCGTCGTTTTACAACGTCGTGACTGG
GAAAACCCTGGCGTTACCCAACTTAATCGCCTTGCAGCACATCCCCCTTTCGCCAGCTGGCGTAATAGCG
AAGAGGCCCGCACCGATCGCCCTTCCCAACAGTTGCGCAGCCTGAATGGCGAATGGCGCCTGTAGTAATA
TTTTCTCCTTACGCATCTGTGCGGTATTTCACACCGCATATGGTGCACTCTCAGTACAATCTGCTCTGAT
GCCGCATAGTTAAGCCAGCCCCGACACCCGCCAACACCCGCTGACGCGCCCTGACGGGCTTGTCTGCTCC
CGGCATCCGCTTACAGACAAGCTGTGACCGTCTCCGGGAGCTGCATGTGTCAGAGGTTTTCACCGTCATC
ACCGAAACGCGCGAGACGAAAGGGCCTCGTGATACGCCTATTTTTATAGGTTAATGTCATGATAATAATG
GTTTCTTAGACGTCAGGTGGCACTTTTCGGGGAAATGTGCGCGGAACCCCTATTTGTTTATTTTTCTAAA
TACATTCAAATATGTATCCGCTCATGAGACAATAACCCTGATAAATGCTTATGTCTGCTTACATAAACAG
TAATACAAGGGGTGTTATGAGCCATATTCAACGGGAAACGTCTTGCTCAAGGCCGCGATTAAATTCCAAC
ATGGATGCTGATTTATATGGGTATAAATGGGCTCGCGATAATGTCGGGCAATCAGGTGCGACAATCTATC
GATTGTATGGGAAGCCCGATGCGCCAGAGTTGTTTCTGAAACATGGCAAAGGTAGCGTTGCCAATGATGT
TACAGATGAGATGGTCAGACTAAACTGGCTGACGGAATTTATGCCTCTTCCGACCATCAAGCATTTTATC
CGTACTCCTGATGATGCATGGTTACTCACCTCTGCGATCCCAGGGAAAACAGCATTCCAGGTATTAGAAG
AATATCCTGATTCAGGTGAAAATATTGTTGATGCGCTGGCAGTGTTCCTGCGCCGGTTGCATTCGATTCC
TGTTTGTAATTGTCCTTTTAACAGCGATCGCGTATTTCGTCTCGCTCAGGCGCAATCACGAATGAATAAC
GGTTTGGTTGATGCGAGTGATTTTGATGACGAGCGTAATGGCTGGCCTGTTGAACAAGTCTGGAAAGAAA
TGCATAAGCTATTGCCATTCTCACCGGATTCAGTCGTCACTCATGGTGATTTCTCACTTGATAACCTTAT
TTTTGACGAGGGGAAATTAATAGGTTGTATTGATGTTGGACGAGTCGGAATCGCAGACCGATACCAGGAT
CTTGCCATCCTATGGAACTGCCTCGGTGAGTTTTCTCCTTCATTACAGAAACGGCTTTTTCAAAAATATG
GTATTGATAATCCTGATATGAATAAATTGCAGTTTCATTTGATGCTCGATGAGTTTTTCTAATTAAAACA
TATATACTTTAGATTGATTTAAAACTTCATTTTTAATTTAAAAGGATCTAGGTGAAGATCCTTTTTGATA
ATCTCATGACCAAAATCCCTTAACGTGAGTTTTCGTTCCACTGAGCGTCAGACCCCGTAGAAAAGATCAA
AGGATCTTCTTGAGATCCTTTTTTTCTGCGCGTAATCTGCTGCTTGCAAACAAAAAAACCACCGCTACCA
GCGGTGGTTTGTTTGCCGGATCAAGAGCTACCAACTCTTTTTCCGAAGGTAACTGGCTTCAGCAGAGCGC
AGATACCAAATACTGTTCTTCTAGTGTAGCCGTAGTTAGGCCACCACTTCAAGAACTCTGTAGCACCGCC
TACATACCTCGCTCTGCTAATCCTGTTACCAGTGGCTGCTGCCAGTGGCGATAAGTCGTGTCTTACCGGG
TTGGACTCAAGACGATAGTTACCGGATAAGGCGCAGCGGTCGGGCTGAACGGGGGGTTCGTGCACACAGC
CCAGCTTGGAGCGAACGACCTACACCGAACTGAGATACCTACAGCGTGAGCTATGAGAAAGCGCCACGCT
TCCCGAAGGGAGAAAGGCGGACAGGTATCCGGTAAGCGGCAGGGTCGGAACAGGAGAGCGCACGAGGGAG
CTTCCAGGGGGAAACGCCTGGTATCTTTATAGTCCTGTCGGGTTTCGCCACCTCTGACTTGAGCGTCGAT
TTTTGTGATGCTCGTCAGGGGGGCGGAGCCTATGGAAAAACGCCAGCAACGCGGCCTTTTTACGGTTCCT
GGCCTTTTGCTGGCCTTTTGCTCACATGTTCTTTCCTGCGTTATCCCCTGATTCTGTGGATAACCGTATT
ACCGCCTTTGAGTGAGCTGATACCGCTCGCCGCAGCCGAACGACCGAGCGCAGCGAGTCAGTGAGCGAGG
AAGCGGAAGAGCGCCCAATACGCAAACCGCCTCTCCCCGCGCGTTGGCCGATTCATTAATGCAGCTGGCA
CGACAGGTTTCCCGACTGGAAAGCGGGCAGTGAGCGCAACGCAATTAATGTGAGTTAGCTCACTCATTAG
GCACCCCAGGCTTTACACTTTATGCTTCCGGCTCGTATGTTGTGTGGAATTGTGAGCGGATAACAATTTC
ACACAGGAAACAGCTATGACCATGATTACGCCATGCTATTTAGGTGACACTATAGAATACGCGGCCGCAA
GCTTGCATGCCTGCAGGTCGACTCTAGAGCGGATCCACAATTGCGGCCGCATCTAGTAACATAGATGACA
CCGCGCGCGATAATTTATCCTAGTTTGCGCGCTATATTTTGTTTTCTATCGCGTATTAAATGTATAATTG
CGGGACTCTAATCATAAAAACCCATCTCATAAATAACGTCATGCATTACATGTTAATTATTACATGCTTA
ACGTAATTCAACAGAAATTATATGATAATCATCGCAAGACCGGCAACAGGATTCAATCTTAAGAAACTTT
ATTGCCAAATGTTTGAACGATTCTAGATACTAGTGCTAGCCCATGGGGAGCCTCCTGAGCCTCCAACCAC
TTTGTACAAGAAAGCTGGGTCTCACTTGTACAGCTCGTCCATGCCGAGAGTGATCCCGGCGGCGGTCACG
AACTCCAGCAGGACCATGTGATCGCGCTTCTCGTTGGGGTCTTTGCTCAGGGCGGACTGGTAGCTCAGGT
AGTGGTTGTCGGGCAGCAGCACGGGGCCGTCGCCGATGGGGGTGTTCTGCTGGTAGTGGTCGGCGAGCTG
CACGCTGCCGTCCTCGATGTTGTGGCGGATCTTGAAGTTCACCTTG
Features (pLannotate 1.2.2; 23 found; start..end, strand, type, name):
    486..635     -  CDS            TIM21 (fragment): TIM21_ARATH - Also known as SD3. Experimental evidence at protein level: Swiss-Prot protein existence level 1. May participate in the translocation of transit peptide- containing proteins across the mitochondrial inner membrane. From Arabidopsis thaliana (Mouse-ear cress).
    638..662     -  protein_bind   attB1: mutant version of attB; recombination site for the Gateway® BP reaction BP Clonase™
    687..704     -  misc_feature   MCS (fragment): pUC18/19 multiple cloning site
    706..761     -  misc_feature   TMV Ω: translational enhancer from the tobacco mosaic virus 5'-leader sequence (Gallie et al., 1988)
    781..1125    -  promoter       CaMV 35S promoter: strong constitutive promoter from cauliflower mosaic virus
    783..829     -  promoter       minimal CaMV 35S promoter: minimal 35S promoter from cauliflower mosaic virus
   1169..1190    -  misc_feature   MCS (fragment): pUC18/19 multiple cloning site
   1202..1220    -  promoter       T7 promoter: promoter for bacteriophage T7 RNA polymerase
   1228..1383    +  CDS            lacZα (fragment): LacZα fragment of β-galactosidase; lacZ fragment
   1399..1488    -  misc_feature   bom (fragment): basis of mobility region from pBR322
   1590..1625    -  CDS            rop (fragment): Rop protein, which maintains plasmids at low copy number; rop
   1720..1800    +  promoter       AmpR promoter (fragment): bla
   1837..2652    +  CDS            KanR: aminoglycoside phosphotransferase; aph(3')-Ia; confers resistance to kanamycin in bacteria or G418 (Geneticin®) in eukaryotes
   2810..3398    +  rep_origin     ori: high-copy-number ColE1/pMB1/pBR322/pUC origin of replication
   3581..3673    +  CDS            lacI (fragment): lac repressor; lacI; The lac repressor binds to the lac operator to inhibit transcription in E. coli. This inhibition can be relieved by adding lactose or isopropyl-β-D-thiogalactopyranoside (IPTG).
   3686..3707    +  protein_bind   CAP binding site: CAP binding activates transcription in the presence of cAMP. E. coli catabolite activator protein
   3722..3752    +  promoter       lac promoter: promoter for the E. coli lac operon
   3760..3776    +  protein_bind   lac operator: The lac repressor binds to the lac operator to inhibit transcription in E. coli. This inhibition can be relieved by adding lactose or isopropyl-β-D-thiogalactopyranoside (IPTG). lac repressor encoded by lacI
   3818..3836    +  promoter       SP6 promoter: promoter for bacteriophage SP6 RNA polymerase
   3849..3879    -  misc_feature   MCS (fragment): pUC18/19 multiple cloning site
   3901..4151    -  terminator     NOS terminator: nopaline synthase terminator and poly(A) signal
   4196..4220    +  protein_bind   attB2: mutant version of attB; recombination site for the Gateway® BP reaction BP Clonase™
   4225..485     -  CDS            Citrine (across the origin): Citrine is a basic (constitutively fluorescent) yellow fluorescent protein published in 2001, derived from Aequorea victoria. It has moderate acid sensitivity.
