[The description below was written by a language model from this plasmid's Addgene catalogue record and pLannotate feature annotations shown in this document.]
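Description:
pGWT35S-TIM21(1–50)-Citrine is a small (about 4.5 kb) plant expression plasmid built on the pGWT35S backbone and intended for transient expression in plant cells rather than stable transformation; the feature table shows no T-DNA borders or plant selectable marker. The associated work concerns particle bombardment and subcellular localization analysis in the aquatic plant Egeria densa, which fits that design. In E. coli it replicates from a high-copy ColE1/pUC-type origin and is selected with kanamycin through an aph(3')-Ia resistance gene. Remnants of a general cloning vector surround the cassette, including lac promoter/operator elements, a lacZα fragment, T7 and SP6 promoters, and fragments of bom, rop and the pUC multiple cloning site.

The payload is a single expression cassette on the reverse strand. The constitutive CaMV 35S promoter is followed by the tobacco mosaic virus Ω leader, which enhances translation, and then by an attB1 site left from Gateway recombination. The coding region comprises the first 50 residues of Arabidopsis thaliana TIM21, a component of the mitochondrial inner membrane translocase, fused at its C terminus to the yellow fluorescent protein Citrine. The Citrine coding sequence spans the numbering origin of the circular record. An attB2 site and the nopaline synthase terminator and polyadenylation signal close the cassette. The N-terminal TIM21 segment serves as a mitochondrial targeting sequence that directs Citrine to the organelle, so the plasmid functions as a fluorescent mitochondrial marker for live-cell imaging. It can also serve as a reference in co-localization experiments with other tagged proteins.
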