Addgene plasmid #182584: pGWT35S-TIM21(1–50)-Citrine
Purpose: Transient expression of TIM21(1–50)-Citrine in plant cell (Mitochondria)
Depositing lab: Yutaka Kodama. Depositing organization: Utsunomiya University. Publication: Particle bombardment and subcellular protein localization analysis in the aquatic plant Egeria densa. Osaki Y, Kodama Y. PeerJ. 2017 Sep 7;5:e3779. doi: 10.7717/peerj.3779. eCollection 2017. PubMed 28894649.
Backbone
  Vector backbone: pGWT35S
  Vector type: Plant Expression
Growth in bacteria
  Bacterial resistance: Kanamycin, 50 μg/mL
  Growth temperature: 37°C
  Growth strain: DH5alpha
  Copy number: Unknown
Gene/Insert
  Gene/Insert name: TIM21(1–50) (alt name: translocase of inner mitochondrial membrane 21 (1–50))
  Promoter: CaMV 35S promoter
  Tag / fusion protein: Citrine (C terminal on insert)
  Cloning method: Gateway Cloning
  Sequencing primers: 5′ GGGGACAAGTTTGTACAAAAAAGCAGGCTCCATGATGATGATGAATCT; 3′ GGGGACCACTTTGTACAAGAAAGCTGGGTCTCACTTGTACAGCTCGTCC
Terms and licenses: Academic/Nonprofit Terms; Industry Terms: Not Available to Industry
How to cite: pGWT35S-TIM21(1–50)-Citrine was a gift from Yutaka Kodama (Addgene plasmid # 182584 ; http://n2t.net/addgene:182584 ; RRID:Addgene_182584)
